>Addgene plasmid #78837 | pcDNA3-HA-RIPK1 K316R | addgene full sequence | sequence record 150433 | Addgene assembled sequence
GACGGATCGGGAGATCTCCCGATCCCCTATGGTGCACTCTCAGTACAATCTGCTCTGATGCCGCATAGTT
AAGCCAGTATCTGCTCCCTGCTTGTGTGTTGGAGGTCGCTGAGTAGTGCGCGAGCAAAATTTAAGCTACA
ACAAGGCAAGGCTTGACCGACAATTGCATGAAGAATCTGCTTAGGGTTAGGCGTTTTGCGCTGCTTCGCG
ATGTACGGGCCAGATATACGCGTTGACATTGATTATTGACTAGTTATTAATAGTAATCAATTACGGGGTC
ATTAGTTCATAGCCCATATATGGAGTTCCGCGTTACATAACTTACGGTAAATGGCCCGCCTGGCTGACCG
CCCAACGACCCCCGCCCATTGACGTCAATAATGACGTATGTTCCCATAGTAACGCCAATAGGGACTTTCC
ATTGACGTCAATGGGTGGAGTATTTACGGTAAACTGCCCACTTGGCAGTACATCAAGTGTATCATATGCC
AAGTACGCCCCCTATTGACGTCAATGACGGTAAATGGCCCGCCTGGCATTATGCCCAGTACATGACCTTA
TGGGACTTTCCTACTTGGCAGTACATCTACGTATTAGTCATCGCTATTACCATGGTGATGCGGTTTTGGC
AGTACATCAATGGGCGTGGATAGCGGTTTGACTCACGGGGATTTCCAAGTCTCCACCCCATTGACGTCAA
TGGGAGTTTGTTTTGGCACCAAAATCAACGGGACTTTCCAAAATGTCGTAACAACTCCGCCCCATTGACG
CAAATGGGCGGTAGGCGTGTACGGTGGGAGGTCTATATAAGCAGAGCTCTCTGGCTAACTAGAGAACCCA
CTGCTTACTGGCTTATCGAAATTAATACGACTCACTATAGGGAGACCCAAGCTTGGTACCATGGCCTCCT
ACCCTTATGATGTGCCAGATTATGCCTCTCCCGAATTCATGCAACCAGACATGTCCTTGAATGTCATTAA
GATGAAATCCAGTGACTTCCTGGAGAGTGCAGAACTGGACAGCGGAGGCTTTGGGAAGGTGTCTCTGTGT
TTCCACAGAACCCAGGGACTCATGATCATGAAAACAGTGTACAAGGGGCCCAACTGCATTGAGCACAACG
AGGCCCTCTTGGAGGAGGCGAAGATGATGAACAGACTGAGACACAGCCGGGTGGTGAAGCTCCTGGGCGT
CATCATAGAGGAAGGGAAGTACTCCCTGGTGATGGAGTACATGGAGAAGGGCAACCTGATGCACGTGCTG
AAAGCCGAGATGAGTACTCCGCTTTCTGTAAAAGGAAGGATAATTTTGGAAATCATTGAAGGAATGTGCT
ACTTACATGGAAAAGGCGTGATACACAAGGACCTGAAGCCTGAAAATATCCTTGTTGATAATGACTTCCA
CATTAAGATCGCAGACCTCGGCCTTGCCTCCTTTAAGATGTGGAGCAAACTGAATAATGAAGAGCACAAT
GAGCTGAGGGAAGTGGACGGCACCGCTAAGAAGAATGGCGGCACCCTCTACTACATGGCGCCCGAGCACC
TGAATGACGTCAACGCAAAGCCCACAGAGAAGTCGGATGTGTACAGCTTTGCTGTAGTACTCTGGGCGAT
ATTTGCAAATAAGGAGCCATATGAAAATGCTATCTGTGAGCAGCAGTTGATAATGTGCATAAAATCTGGG
AACAGGCCAGATGTGGATGACATCACTGAGTACTGCCCAAGAGAAATTATCAGTCTCATGAAGCTCTGCT
GGGAAGCGAATCCGGAAGCTCGGCCGACATTTCCTGGCATTGAAGAAAAATTTAGGCCTTTTTATTTAAG
TCAATTAGAAGAAAGTGTAGAAGAGGACGTGAAGAGTTTAAAGAAAGAGTATTCAAACGAAAATGCAGTT
GTGAGGAGAATGCAGTCTCTTCAACTTGATTGTGTGGCAGTACCTTCAAGCCGGTCAAATTCAGCCACAG
AACAGCCTGGTTCACTGCACAGTTCCCAGGGACTTGGGATGGGTCCTGTGGAGGAGTCCTGGTTTGCTCC
TTCCCTGGAGCACCCACAAGAAGAGAATGAGCCCAGCCTGCAGAGTAAACTCCAAGACGAAGCCAACTAC
CATCTTTATGGCAGCCGCATGGACAGGCAGACGAAACAGCAGCCCAGACAGAATGTGGCTTACAACAGAG
AGGAGGAAAGGAGACGCAGGGTCTCCCATGACCCTTTTGCACAGCAAAGACCTTACGAGAATTTTCAGAA
TACAGAGGGAAAAGGCACTGCTTATTCCAGTGCAGCCAGTCATGGTAATGCAGTGCACCAGCCCTCAGGG
CTCACCAGCCAACCTCAAGTACTGTATCAGAACAATGGATTATATAGCTCACATGGCTTTGGAACAAGAC
CACTGGATCCAGGAACAGCAGGTCCCAGAGTTTGGTACAGGCCAATTCCAAGTCATATGCCTAGTCTGCA
TAATATCCCAGTGCCTGAGACCAACTATCTAGGAAATACACCCACCATGCCATTCAGCTCCTTGCCACCA
ACAGATGAATCTATAAAATATACCATATACAATAGTACTGGCATTCAGATTGGAGCCTACAATTATATGG
AGATTGGTGGGACGAGTTCATCACTACTAGACAGCACAAATACGAACTTCAAAGAAGAGCCAGCTGCTAA
GTACCAAGCTATCTTTGATAATACCACTAGTCTGACGGATAAACACCTGGACCCAATCAGGGAAAATCTG
GGAAAGCACTGGAAAAACTGTGCCCGTAAACTGGGCTTCACACAGTCTCAGATTGATGAAATTGACCATG
ACTATGAGCGAGATGGACTGAAAGAAAAGGTTTACCAGATGCTCCAAAAGTGGGTGATGAGGGAAGGCAT
AAAGGGAGCCACGGTGGGGAAGCTGGCCCAGGCGCTCCACCAGTGTTCCAGGATCGACCTTCTGAGCAGC
TTGATTTACGTCAGCCAGAACTAACTCGAGCATGCATCTAGAGGGCCCGTTTAAACCCGCTGATCAGCCT
CGACTGTGCCTTCTAGTTGCCAGCCATCTGTTGTTTGCCCCTCCCCCGTGCCTTCCTTGACCCTGGAAGG
TGCCACTCCCACTGTCCTTTCCTAATAAAATGAGGAAATTGCATCGCATTGTCTGAGTAGGTGTCATTCT
ATTCTGGGGGGTGGGGTGGGGCAGGACAGCAAGGGGGAGGATTGGGAAGACAATAGCAGGCATGCTGGGG
ATGCGGTGGGCTCTATGGCTTCTGAGGCGGAAAGAACCAGCTGGGGCTCTAGGGGGTATCCCC
[124 nt withheld, positions 3284-3407]
C
[91 nt withheld, positions 3409-3499]
A
[49 nt withheld, positions 3501-3549]
CCTTTGACGTTGGAGTCCACGTTCTTT
[37 nt withheld, positions 3577-3613]
ACCCTATCTCGGTCTATTCTTTTGATTTATAAGGGATTTTGCCGATTTCGGCCTATTGGTTAAAAAATGA
GCTGATTTAACAAAAATTTAACGCGAATTAATTCTGTGGAATGTGTGTCAGTTAGGGTGTGGAAAGTCCC
CAGGCTCCCCAGCAGGCAGAAGTATGCAAAGCATGCATCTCAATTAGTCAGCAACCAGGTGTGGAAAGTC
CCCAGGCTCCCCAGCAGGCAGAAGTATGCAAAGCATGCATCTCAATTAGTCAGCAACCATAGTCCCGCCC
CTAACTCCGCCCATCCCGCCCCTAACTCCGCCCAGTTCCGCCCATTCTCCGCCCCATGGCTGACTAATTT
TTTTTATTTATGCAGAGGCCGAGGCCGCCTCTGCCTCTGAGCTATTCCAGAAGTAGTGAGGAGGCTTTTT
TGGAGGCCTAGGCTTTTGCAAAAAGCTCCCGGGAGCTTGTATATCCATTTTCGGATCTGATCAAGAGACA
GGATGAGGATCGTTTCGCATGATTGAACAAGATGGATTGCACGCAGGTTCTCCGGCCGCTTGGGTGGAGA
GGCTATTCGGCTATGACTGGGCACAACAGACAATCGGCTGCTCTGATGCCGCCGTGTTCCGGCTGTCAGC
GCAGGGGCGCCCGGTTCTTTTTGTCAAGACCGACCTGTCCGGTGCCCTGAATGAACTGCAGGACGAGGCA
GCGCGGCTATCGTGGCTGGCCACGACGGGCGTTCCTTGCGCAGCTGTGCTCGACGTTGTCACTGAAGCGG
GAAGGGACTGGCTGCTATTGGGCGAAGTGCCGGGGCAGGATCTCCTGTCATCTCACCTTGCTCCTGCCGA
GAAAGTATCCATCATGGCTGATGCAATGCGGCGGCTGCATACGCTTGATCCGGCTACCTGCCCATTCGAC
CACCAAGCGAAACATCGCATCGAGCGAGCACGTACTCGGATGGAAGCCGGTCTTGTCGATCAGGATGATC
TGGACGAAGAGCATCAGGGGCTCGCGCCAGCCGAACTGTTCGCCAGGCTCAAGGCGCGCATGCCCGACGG
CGAGGATCTCGTCGTGACCCATGGCGATGCCTGCTTGCCGAATATCATGGTGGAAAATGGCCGCTTTTCT
GGATTCATCGACTGTGGCCGGCTGGGTGTGGCGGACCGCTATCAGGACATAGCGTTGGCTACCCGTGATA
TTGCTGAAGAGCTTGGCGGCGAATGGGCTGACCGCTTCCTCGTGCTTTACGGTATCGCCGCTCCCGATTC
GCAGCGCATCGCCTTCTATCGCCTTCTTGACGAGTTCTTCTGAGCGGGACTCTGGGGTTCGAAATGACCG
ACCAAGCGACGCCCAACCTGCCATCACGAGATTTCGATTCCACCGCCGCCTTCTATGAAAGGTTGGGCTT
CGGAATCGTTTTCCGGGACGCCGGCTGGATGATCCTCCAGCGCGGGGATCTCATGCTGGAGTTCTTCGCC
CACCCCAACTTGTTTATTGCAGCTTATAATGGTTACAAATAAAGCAATAGCATCACAAATTTCACAAATA
AAGCATTTTTTTCACTGCATTCTAGTTGTGGTTTGTCCAAACTCATCAATGTATCTTATCATGTCTGTAT
ACCGTCGACCTCTAGCTAGAGCTTGGCGTAATCATGGTCATAGCTGTTTCCTGTGTGAAATTGTTATCCG
CTCACAATTCCACACAACATACGAGCCGGAAGCATAAAGTGTAAAGCCTGGGGTGCCTAATGAGTGAGCT
AACTCACATTAATTGCGTTGCGCTCACTGCCCGCTTTCCAGTCGGGAAACCTGTCGTGCCAGCTGCATTA
ATGAATCGGCCAACGCGCGGGGAGAGGCGGTTTGCGTATTGGGCGCTCTTCCGCTTCCTCGCTCACTGAC
TCGCTGCGCTCGGTCGTTCGGCTGCGGCGAGCGGTATCAGCTCACTCAAAGGCGGTAATACGGTTATCCA
CAGAATCAGGGGATAACGCAGGAAAGAACATGTGAGCAAAAGGCCAGCAAAAGGCCAGGAACCGTAAAAA
GGCCGCGTTGCTGGCGTTTTTCCATAGGCTCCGCCCCCCTGACGAGCATCACAAAAATCGACGCTCAAGT
CAGAGGTGGCGAAACCCGACAGGACTATAAAGATACCAGGCGTTTCCCCCTGGAAGCTCCCTCGTGCGCT
CTCCTGTTCCGACCCTGCCGCTTACCGGATACCTGTCCGCCTTTCTCCCTTCGGGAAGCGTGGCGCTTTC
TCATAGCTCACGCTGTAGGTATCTCAGTTCGGTGTAGGTCGTTCGCTCCAAGCTGGGCTGTGTGCACGAA
CCCCCCGTTCAGCCCGACCGCTGCGCCTTATCCGGTAACTATCGTCTTGAGTCCAACCCGGTAAGACACG
ACTTATCGCCACTGGCAGCAGCCACTGGTAACAGGATTAGCAGAGCGAGGTATGTAGGCGGTGCTACAGA
GTTCTTGAAGTGGTGGCCTAACTACGGCTACACTAGAAGAACAGTATTTGGTATCTGCGCTCTGCTGAAG
CCAGTTACCTTCGGAAAAAGAGTTGGTAGCTCTTGATCCGGCAAACAAACCACCGCTGGTAGCGGTTTTT
TTGTTTGCAAGCAGCAGATTACGCGCAGAAAAAAAGGATCTCAAGAAGATCCTTTGATCTTTTCTACGGG
GTCTGACGCTCAGTGGAACGAAAACTCACGTTAAGGGATTTTGGTCATGAGATTATCAAAAAGGATCTTC
ACCTAGATCCTTTTAAATTAAAAATGAAGTTTTAAATCAATCTAAAGTATATATGAGTAAACTTGGTCTG
ACAGTTACCAATGCTTAATCAGTGAGGCACCTATCTCAGCGATCTGTCTATTTCGTTCATCCATAGTTGC
CTGACTCCCCGTCGTGTAGATAACTACGATACGGGAGGGCTTACCATCTGGCCCCAGTGCTGCAATGATA
CCGCGAGACCCACGCTCACCGGCTCCAGATTTATCAGCAATAAACCAGCCAGCCGGAAGGGCCGAGCGCA
GAAGTGGTCCTGCAACTTTATCCGCCTCCATCCAGTCTATTAATTGTTGCCGGGAAGCTAGAGTAAGTAG
TTCGCCAGTTAATAGTTTGCGCAACGTTGTTGCCATTGCTACAGGCATCGTGGTGTCACGCTCGTCGTTT
GGTATGGCTTCATTCAGCTCCGGTTCCCAACGATCAAGGCGAGTTACATGATCCCCCATGTTGTGCAAAA
AAGCGGTTAGCTCCTTCGGTCCTCCGATCGTTGTCAGAAGTAAGTTGGCCGCAGTGTTATCACTCATGGT
TATGGCAGCACTGCATAATTCTCTTACTGTCATGCCATCCGTAAGATGCTTTTCTGTGACTGGTGAGTAC
TCAACCAAGTCATTCTGAGAATAGTGTATGCGGCGACCGAGTTGCTCTTGCCCGGCGTCAATACGGGATA
ATACCGCGCCACATAGCAGAACTTTAAAAGTGCTCATCATTGGAAAACGTTCTTCGGGGCGAAAACTCTC
AAGGATCTTACCGCTGTTGAGATCCAGTTCGATGTAACCCACTCGTGCACCCAACTGATCTTCAGCATCT
TTTACTTTCACCAGCGTTTCTGGGTGAGCAAAAACAGGAAGGCAAAATGCCGCAAAAAAGGGAATAAGGG
CGACACGGAAATGTTGAATACTCATACTCTTCCTTTTTCAATATTATTGAAGCATTTATCAGGGTTATTG
TCTCATGAGCGGATACATATTTGAATGTATTTAGAAAAATAAACAAATAGGGGTTCCGCGCACATTTCCC
CGAAAAGTGCCACCTGACGTC
Features (pLannotate 1.2.2; 20 found; start..end, strand, type, name):
     28..80      -  misc_feature   bom (fragment): basis of mobility region from pBR322
    235..614     +  enhancer       CMV enhancer: human cytomegalovirus immediate early enhancer
    615..818     +  promoter       CMV promoter: human cytomegalovirus (CMV) immediate early promoter
    814..847     +  LTR            5' LTR (truncated) (fragment): truncated 5' long terminal repeat (LTR) from HIV-1
    863..881     +  promoter       T7 promoter: promoter for bacteriophage T7 RNA polymerase
    949..2961    +  CDS            RIPK1: RIPK1_HUMAN - Also known as RIP From Homo sapiens (Human).
   3014..3238    +  polyA_signal   bGH poly(A) signal: bovine growth hormone polyadenylation signal
   3242..3263    +  promoter       SV40 promoter (fragment): SV40 enhancer and early promoter
   3284..3712    +  rep_origin     f1 ori (sequence partly withheld): f1 bacteriophage origin of replication; arrow indicates direction of (+) strand synthesis
   3726..4055    +  promoter       SV40 promoter: SV40 enhancer and early promoter
   4122..4913    +  CDS            neo: KKA2_KLEPN - Also known as kan, nptII. Experimental evidence at protein level: Swiss-Prot protein existence level 1. Resistance to kanamycin, neomycin, paromomycin, ribostamycin, butirosin and gentamicin B. From Klebsiella pneumoniae.
   4937..5095    +  CDS            ble (fragment): BLE_KLEPN - Experimental evidence at protein level: Swiss-Prot protein existence level 1. Binding protein with a strong affinity to the bleomycin family of antibiotics. Binds to CL990; an antimitotic-antibiotic compound. From Klebsiella pneumoniae.
   5090..5211    +  polyA_signal   SV40 poly(A) signal: SV40 polyadenylation signal
   5284..5300    -  protein_bind   lac operator: The lac repressor binds to the lac operator to inhibit transcription in E. coli. This inhibition can be relieved by adding lactose or isopropyl-β-D-thiogalactopyranoside (IPTG). lac repressor encoded by lacI
   5308..5338    -  promoter       lac promoter: promoter for the E. coli lac operon
   5353..5374    -  protein_bind   CAP binding site: CAP binding activates transcription in the presence of cAMP. E. coli catabolite activator protein
   5387..5479    -  CDS            lacI (fragment): lac repressor; lacI; The lac repressor binds to the lac operator to inhibit transcription in E. coli. This inhibition can be relieved by adding lactose or isopropyl-β-D-thiogalactopyranoside (IPTG).
   5662..6247    -  rep_origin     ori: high-copy-number ColE1/pMB1/pBR322/pUC origin of replication
   6418..7278    -  CDS            AmpR: β-lactamase; bla; confers resistance to ampicillin, carbenicillin, and related antibiotics
   7279..7383    -  promoter       AmpR promoter: bla
