[The description below was written by a language model from this plasmid's Addgene catalogue record and pLannotate feature annotations shown in this document.]
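Description:
pcDNA3-HA-RIPK1 K316R is a mammalian expression plasmid of about 7.4 kb, built on a pcDNA3-HA backbone, for overexpressing a point mutant of human RIPK1 (receptor-interacting serine/threonine kinase 1, also called RIP or RIP1). It is maintained in E. coli through a high-copy ColE1/pUC-type origin and selected with ampicillin through the β-lactamase gene and its own promoter. An f1 phage origin is also present. For selection in mammalian cells, the backbone carries a neomycin phosphotransferase gene driven by the SV40 enhancer/early promoter and terminated by an SV40 polyadenylation signal, which normally allows G418 selection of stable transfectants. Short annotated fragments such as bom, ble, lacI, the lac promoter/operator region and a small HIV-1 LTR match are backbone remnants or sequence-similarity hits, not functional modules.

The expression cassette uses the human cytomegalovirus immediate-early enhancer and promoter to drive strong constitutive transcription of the RIPK1 coding sequence, which is followed by the bovine growth hormone polyadenylation signal. A T7 promoter lies between the CMV promoter and the insert and could support in vitro transcription. According to the catalogue record, the protein carries an N-terminal HA epitope tag supplied by the backbone. The feature table does not annotate this tag separately, though there is unannotated space upstream of the RIPK1 CDS where it would sit. The insert carries the K316R substitution, which replaces a lysine with arginine, a change commonly used to remove a potential ubiquitin acceptor site while keeping the positive charge. The record does not state the specific rationale. The associated study concerns ubiquitylation-dependent control of necroptosis, so the construct is suited to transfection experiments comparing mutant and wild-type RIPK1, with detection or immunoprecipitation through the HA tag.
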