Addgene plasmid #78837: pcDNA3-HA-RIPK1 K316R
Purpose: To overexpress RIPK1 K316R in Mammalian Cells
Depositing lab: Jaewhan Song. Depositing organization: Yonsei University. Publication: CHIP controls necroptosis through ubiquitylation- and lysosome-dependent degradation of RIPK3. Seo J, Lee EW, Sung H, Seong D, Dondelinger Y, Shin J, Jeong M, Lee HK, Kim JH, Han SY, Lee C, Seong JK, Vandenabeele P, Song J. Nat Cell Biol. 2016 Mar;18(3):291-302. doi: 10.1038/ncb3314. Epub 2016 Feb 22. PubMed 26900751.
Backbone
  Vector backbone: pcDNA3-HA
  Vector type: Mammalian Expression
Growth in bacteria
  Bacterial resistance: Ampicillin, 100 μg/mL
  Growth temperature: 37°C
  Growth strain: DH5alpha
  Copy number: High Copy
Gene/Insert
  Gene/Insert name: RIPK1
  Species: H. sapiens (human)
  Mutation: K316R
  Entrez Gene: RIPK1 (a.k.a. AIEFL, IMD57, RIP, RIP-1, RIP1)
  Promoter: CMV
  Tag / fusion protein: HA (N terminal on backbone)
  Cloning method: Restriction Enzyme; 5′ cloning site unknown (unknown if destroyed); 3′ cloning site unknown (unknown if destroyed)
  Sequencing primers: 5′ CMV-F; 3′ BGHrev
Terms and licenses: Academic/Nonprofit Terms; Industry Terms: Not Available to Industry
How to cite: pcDNA3-HA-RIPK1 K316R was a gift from Jaewhan Song (Addgene plasmid # 78837 ; http://n2t.net/addgene:78837 ; RRID:Addgene_78837)
