>Addgene plasmid #78837 | pcDNA3-HA-RIPK1 K316R | addgene partial sequence | sequence record 149187 | CMV-F 5'-CGCAAATGGGCGGTAGGCGTG-3'
AGCAGAGCTCTCTGGCTAACTAGAGAACCCACTGCTTACTGGCTTATCGAAATTAATACGACTCACTATA
GGGAGACCCAAGCTTGGTACCATGGCCTCCTACCCTTATGATGTGCCAGATTATGCCTCTCCCGAATTCA
TGCAACCAGACATGTCCTTGAATGTCATTAAGATGAAATCCAGTGACTTCCTGGAGAGTGCAGAACTGGA
CAGCGGAGGCTTTGGGAAGGTGTCTCTGTGTTTCCACAGAACCCAGGGACTCATGATCATGAAAACAGTG
TACAAGGGGCCCAACTGCATTGAGCACAACGAGGCCCTCTTGGAGGAGGCGAAGATGATGAACAGACTGA
GACACAGCCGGGTGGTGAAGCTCCTGGGCGTCATCATAGAGGAAGGGAAGTACTCCCTGGTGATGGAGTA
CATGGAGAAGGGCAACCTGATGCACGTGCTGAAAGCCGAGATGAGTACTCCGCTTTCTGTAAAAGGAAGG
ATAATTTTGGAAATCATTGAAGGAATGTGCTACTTACATGGAAAAGGCGTGATACACAAGGACCTGAAGC
CTGAAAATATCCTTGTTGATAATGACTTCCACATTAAGATCGCAGACCTCGGCCTTGCCTCCTTTAAGAT
GTGGAGCAAACTGAATAATGAAGAGCACAATGAGCTGAGGGAAGTGGACGGCACCGCTAAGAAGAATGGC
GGCACCCTCTACTACATGGCGCCCGAGCACCTGAATGACGTCAACGCAAAGCCCACAGAGAAGTCGGATG
TGTACAGCTTTGCTGTAGTACTCTGGGCGATATTTGCAAATAAGGAGCCATATGAAAATGCTATCTGTGA
GCAGCAGTTGATAATGTGCATAAAATCTGGGAACAGGCCAGATGTGGATGACATCACTGAGTACTGCCCA
AGAGAAATTATCAGTCTC
