>Addgene plasmid #78837 | pcDNA3-HA-RIPK1 K316R | addgene partial sequence | sequence record 149189 | BGH-rev 5'-TAGAAGGCACAGTCGAGG-3'
CTATAGAATAGGGCCCTCTAGATGCATGCTCGAGTTAGTTCTGGCTGACGTAAATCAAGCTGCTCAGAAG
GTCGATCCTGGAACACTGGTGGAGCGCCTGGGCCAGCTTCCCCACCGTGGCTCCCTTTATGCCTTCCCTC
ATCACCCACTTTTGGAGCATCTGGTAAACCTTTTCTTTCAGTCCATCTCGCTCATAGTCATGGTCAATTT
CATCAATCTGAGACTGTGTGAAGCCCAGTTTACGGGCACAGTTTTTCCAGTGCTTTCCCAGATTTTCCCT
GATTGGGTCCAGGTGTTTATCCGTCAGACTAGTGGTATTATCAAAGATAGCTTGGTACTTAGCAGCTGGC
TCTTCTTTGAAGTTCGTATTTGTGCTGTCTAGTAGTGATGAACTCGTCCCACCAATCTCCATATAATTGT
AGGCTCCAATCTGAATGCCAGTACTATTGTATATGGTATATTTTATAGATTCATCTGTTGGTGGCAAGGA
GCTGAATGGCATGGTGGGTGTATTTCCTAGATAGTTGGTCTCAGGCACTGGGATATTATGCAGACTAGGC
ATATGACTTGGAATTGGCCTGTACCAAACTCTGGGACCTGCTGTTCCTGGATCCAGTGGTCTTGTTCCAA
AGCCATGTGAGCTATATAATCCATTGTTCTGATACAGT
