>Addgene plasmid #78837 | pcDNA3-HA-RIPK1 K316R | addgene partial sequence | sequence record 150434 | hRIPK1-int-F 5'-cagtctcatgaagctctgct-3'
ATTTCCTGGCATTGAAGAAAAATTTAGGCCTTTTTATTTAAGTCAATTAGAAGAAAGTGTAGAAGAGGAC
GTGAAGAGTTTAAAGAAAGAGTATTCAAACGAAAATGCAGTTGTGAGGAGAATGCAGTCTCTTCAACTTG
ATTGTGTGGCAGTACCTTCAAGCCGGTCAAATTCAGCCACAGAACAGCCTGGTTCACTGCACAGTTCCCA
GGGACTTGGGATGGGTCCTGTGGAGGAGTCCTGGTTTGCTCCTTCCCTGGAGCACCCACAAGAAGAGAAT
GAGCCCAGCCTGCAGAGTAAACTCCAAGACGAAGCCAACTACCATCTTTATGGCAGCCGCATGGACAGGC
AGACGAAACAGCAGCCCAGACAGAATGTGGCTTACAACAGAGAGGAGGAAAGGAGACGCAGGGTCTCCCA
TGACCCTTTTGCACAGCAAAGACCTTACGAGAATTTTCAGAATACAGAGGGAAAAGGCACTGCTTATTCC
AGTGCAGCCAGTCATGGTAATGCAGTGCACCAGCCCTCAGGGCTCACCAGCCAACCTCAAGTACTGTATC
AGAACAATGGATTATATAGCTCACATGGCTTTGGAACAAGACCACTGGATCCAGGAACAGCAGGTCCCAG
AGTTTGGTACAGGCCAATTCCAAGTCATATGCCTAGTCTGCATAATATCCCAGTGCCTGAGACCAACTAT
CTAGGAAATACACCCACCATGCCATTCAGCTCCTTGCCACCAACAGATGAATCTATAAAATATACCATAT
ACAATAGTACTGGCATTCAGATTGGAGCCTACAATTATATGGAGATTGGTGGGACGAGTTCATCACTACT
AGACAGCACAAATACGAACTTCAAAGAAGA
